Addgene plasmid #39612: KHBD00511
Depositing lab: Bart Deplancke. Depositing organization: Swiss Federal Institute of Technology (EPFL). Publication: Automated protein-DNA interaction screening of Drosophila regulatory elements. Korneel Hens, Jean-Daniel Feuz, Alina Isakova, Antonina Lagovitina, Andreas Massouras, Julien Bryois, Patrick Callaerts, Susan E. Celniker, Bart Deplancke. Nat Methods. 2011 Oct 30;8(12):1065-70. 10.1038/nmeth.1763 PubMed 22037703.
Backbone
  Vector backbone: pDONR221
  Backbone manufacturer: Invitrogen
  Backbone size w/o insert (bp): 2536
  Vector type: Gateway DONR vector
Growth in bacteria
  Bacterial resistance: Kanamycin, 50 μg/mL
  Growth temperature: 37°C
  Growth strain: DH5alpha
  Copy number: High Copy
Gene/Insert
  Gene/Insert name: CG4185 (alt names: FBgn0028926; NC2&bgr)
  Species: D. melanogaster (fly)
  Insert size (bp): 549
  Entrez Gene: NC2beta (a.k.a. Dmel_CG4185, BG:DS00929.3, CG4185, Dmel\CG4185, Dr1, NC2 beta, Nc2b, dDr1, dNC2)
  Promoter: none
  Cloning method: Gateway Cloning
  Sequencing primers: 5′ M13-F20; 3′ M13R
Terms and licenses: Academic/Nonprofit Terms; Industry Terms: Not Available to Industry
Depositor comments: Please note that the ORFs in this collection were cloned open-ended (without a stop codon).
How to cite: KHBD00511 was a gift from Bart Deplancke (Addgene plasmid # 39612 ; http://n2t.net/addgene:39612 ; RRID:Addgene_39612)
