[The description below was written by a language model from this plasmid's Addgene catalogue record.]
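Description:
KHBD00511 is a Gateway entry clone built in the pDONR221 backbone (Invitrogen), carrying the open reading frame of the Drosophila melanogaster gene CG4185, also known as NC2beta or Dr1. The insert is 549 bp in a backbone of about 2.5 kb after recombination. It was introduced by Gateway cloning, which in a pDONR vector normally means a BP recombination that replaces the donor cassette and leaves the ORF flanked by attL sites, although the record provides no feature table to confirm the site details. The plasmid is maintained in E. coli as a high-copy plasmid under kanamycin selection. M13 forward and reverse primer sites flanking the insert are listed for sequence verification.

The record lists no promoter, consistent with an entry clone: the plasmid is not intended to express the protein itself but serves as a shuttle from which the ORF can be moved by LR recombination into any compatible Gateway destination vector. The depositor notes that ORFs in this collection were cloned open-ended, without a stop codon, so the coding sequence can be fused in frame to C-terminal tags or domains supplied by the destination vector; a stop codon must therefore come from the destination vector.

The clone belongs to a collection of Drosophila ORFs assembled for automated protein-DNA interaction screening of fly regulatory elements. The record does not specify which destination vectors or assay formats this clone was transferred into.
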