>Addgene plasmid #39612 | KHBD00511 | depositor partial sequence | sequence record 50052 | KHBD00511 sequence 549 bps
ATGTCGAATCCGCAGGAAGAACTACTGCCGCCCAGCGCCGAGGACGACGAGCTGACCCTGCCACGGGCCA
GCATCAACAAGATCATCAAGGAGCTGGTGCCCACGGTGCGGGTGGCCAACGAGAGTCGCGAGCTGATACT
CAACTGCTGCTCAGAGTTCATTCATCTGATCAGTTCGGAGGCCAACGAGGTGTGCAACATGCGCAACAAG
AAGACGATCAACGCGGAGCACGTCCTGGAGGCGTTGGAACGCTTGGGTTTCCACGACTACAAACAAGAGG
CGGAGGCCGTTCTGCACGACTGCAAGGAGGTGGCAGCCAAGCGAAGGCGCCAGAGCACGCGCCTAGAGAA
CCTGGGCATTCCGGAGGAGGAGCTGCTGCGCCAGCAGCAGGAGCTGTTCGCCAAGGCACGCGAGGAGCAG
GCGCGCGAGGAGCAGCAACAGTGGATGAGCATGCAAGCGGCAGCAATGGTGCAGCGACCACCGCTGGCTG
ACGGCTCCGTTGCCAGCAAGCCAAGTGAGGATGACGATGACGATGACGACGACGACTAC
