>Addgene plasmid #39612 | KHBD00511 | addgene partial sequence | sequence record 52436 | M13-F20 5'-TGTAAAACGACGGCCAGT-3'
GATTTTATTTTGACTGATAGTGACCTGTTCGTTGCAACAAATTGATGAGCAATGCTTTTTTATAATGCCA
ACTTTGTACAAAAAAGTTGGCACCATGTCGAATCCGCAGGAAGAACTACTGCCGCCCAGCGCCGAGGACG
ACGAGCTGACCCTGCCACGGGCCAGCATCAACAAGATCATCAAGGAGCTGGTGCCCACGGTGCGGGTGGC
CAACGAGAGTCGCGAGCTGATACTCAACTGCTGCTCAGAGTTCATTCATCTGATCAGTTCGGAGGCCAAC
GAGGTGTGCAACATGCGCAACAAGAAGACGATCAACGCGGAGCACGTCCTGGAGGCGTTGGAACGCTTGG
GTTTCCACGACTACAAACAAGAGGCGGAGGCCGTTCTGCACGACTGCAAGGAGGTGGCAGCCAAGCGAAG
GCGCCAGAGCACGCGCCTAGAGAACCTGGGCATTCCGGAGGAGGAGCTGCTGCGCCAGCAGCAGGAGCTG
TTCGCCAAGGCACGCGAGGAGCAGGCGCGCGAGGAGCAGCAACAGTGGATGAGCATGCAAGCGGCAGCAA
TGGTGCAGCGACCACCGCTGGCTGACGGCTCCGTTGCCAGCAAGCCAAGTGAGGATGACGATGAC
